>Addgene plasmid #131320 | pTSN7B | depositor full sequence | sequence record 251698 | pTSN7B sequence 7761 bps
GTGGCACTTTTCGGGGAAATGTGCGCGGAACCCCTATTTGTTTATTTTTCTAAATACATTCAAATATGTA
TCCGCTCATGAGACAATAACCCTGATAAATGCTTCAATAATATTGAAAAAGGAAGAGTATGAGTATTCAA
CATTTCCGTGTCGCCCTTATTCCCTTTTTTGCGGCATTTTGCCTTCCTGTTTTTGCTCACCCAGAAACGC
TGGTGAAAGTAAAAGATGCTGAAGATCAGTTGGGTGCACGAGTGGGTTACATCGAACTGGATCTCAACAG
CGGTAAGATCCTTGAGAGTTTTCGCCCCGAAGAACGTTTTCCAATGATGAGCACTTTTAAAGTTCTGCTA
TGTGGCGCGGTATTATCCCGTATTGACGCCGGGCAAGAGCAACTCGGTCGCCGCATACACTATTCTCAGA
ATGACTTGGTTGAGTACTCACCAGTCACAGAAAAGCATCTTACGGATGGCATGACAGTAAGAGAATTATG
CAGTGCTGCCATAACCATGAGTGATAACACTGCGGCCAACTTACTTCTGACAACGATCGGAGGACCGAAG
GAGCTAACCGCTTTTTTGCACAACATGGGGGATCATGTAACTCGCCTTGATCGTTGGGAACCGGAGCTGA
ATGAAGCCATACCAAACGACGAGCGTGACACCACGATGCCTGTAGCAATGGCAACAACGTTGCGCAAACT
ATTAACTGGCGAACTACTTACTCTAGCTTCCCGGCAACAATTAATAGACTGGATGGAGGCGGATAAAGTT
GCAGGACCACTTCTGCGCTCGGCCCTTCCGGCTGGCTGGTTTATTGCTGATAAATCTGGAGCCGGTGAGC
GTGGGTCTCGCGGTATCATTGCAGCACTGGGGCCAGATGGTAAGCCCTCCCGTATCGTAGTTATCTACAC
GACGGGGAGTCAGGCAACTATGGATGAACGAAATAGACAGATCGCTGAGATAGGTGCCTCACTGATTAAG
CATTGGTAACTGTCAGACCAAGTTTACTCATATATACTTTAGATTGATTTAAAACTTCATTTTTAATTTA
AAAGGATCTAGGTGAAGATCCTTTTTGATAATCTCATGACCAAAATCCCTTAACGTGAGTTTTCGTTCCA
CTGAGCGTCAGACCCCGTAGAAAAGATCAAAGGATCTTCTTGAGATCCTTTTTTTCTGCGCGTAATCTGC
TGCTTGCAAACAAAAAAACCACCGCTACCAGCGGTGGTTTGTTTGCCGGATCAAGAGCTACCAACTCTTT
TTCCGAAGGTAACTGGCTTCAGCAGAGCGCAGATACCAAATACTGTCCTTCTAGTGTAGCCGTAGTTAGG
CCACCACTTCAAGAACTCTGTAGCACCGCCTACATACCTCGCTCTGCTAATCCTGTTACCAGTGGCTGCT
GCCAGTGGCGATAAGTCGTGTCTTACCGGGTTGGACTCAAGACGATAGTTACCGGATAAGGCGCAGCGGT
CGGGCTGAACGGGGGGTTCGTGCACACAGCCCAGCTTGGAGCGAACGACCTACACCGAACTGAGATACCT
ACAGCGTGAGCTATGAGAAAGCGCCACGCTTCCCGAAGGGAGAAAGGCGGACAGGTATCCGGTAAGCGGC
AGGGTCGGAACAGGAGAGCGCACGAGGGAGCTTCCAGGGGGAAACGCCTGGTATCTTTATAGTCCTGTCG
GGTTTCGCCACCTCTGACTTGAGCGTCGATTTTTGTGATGCTCGTCAGGGGGGCGGAGCCTATGGAAAAA
CGCCAGCAACGCGGCCTTTTTACGGTTCCTGGCCTTTTGCTGGCCTTTTGCTCACATGTTCTTTCCTGCG
TTATCCCCTGATTCTGTGGATAACCGTATTACCGCCTTTGAGTGAGCTGATACCGCTCGCCGCAGCCGAA
CGACCGAGCGCAGCGAGTCAGTGAGCGAGGAAGCGGAAGAGCGCCCAATACGCAAACCGCCTCTCCCCGC
GCGTTGGCCGATTCATTAATGCAGCTGGCACGACAGGTTTCCCGACTGGAAAGCGGGCAGTGAGCGCAAC
GCAATTAATGTGAGTTAGCTCACTCATTAGGCACCCCAGGCTTTACACTTTATGCTTCCGGCTCGTATGT
TGTGTGGAATTGTGAGCGGATAACAATTTCACACAGGAAACAGCTATGACCATGATTACGCCAAGCGCGC
AATTAACCCTCACTAAAGGGAACAAAAGCTGGGTACCGGGCCCAACACCTCCGTCGCCATAAACTCCTCC
AGAATAGCCACCGTAGGTAGAGCTGCTACCACCGCCACCACTGCTGCTACCGCCATACGAAGTGTTGCCG
AAACCGCCATAACGTCCGCTGCTCCCGCTGGAGAAGCTCATTCCACCCGAAATGCCCGTGAACTTGCCCT
TGTTTGCGCGGGCCTTCTTGCGCTCTGCTCGGATACGCTCGACATCGCTGAGGAGCTCGGCGAGTTCCTT
GGCGCGGTTGCGGACGTTGATACCCTGGTCTTTGCCGTTCTGGTCGATAAAATGGAACTGGCGCAGCATC
TTGAGGAGGGTAAGATGCGACCGAGCATCGTCCACCACTCGTTCGGAACCGTGCTTAATCAGGTACTCTA
GTAGTTGAAGGGCCTTGTAGATCTGGCGCCATTCTTCGGCGGACTTTTCTGTGAAACGGCGGTAAATCAT
GGGCATGATTTCGTTGAGTGTTTGGCTAAGAACAAGGAGGGAAACGCAAGTTAGCCGCGTTCGTATACAA
GCGAGCAGTTCTCGAGAACGTACTAGTTGAAGGTGCCATCGGCGATCTCTTGCATCAAAGTCGACGATGC
ACCCCAAGGTTCATTGTTGGTGGCCTCGCGCACCTGGGTTCGCTGTCAGCTCCCGTTCCATGGTCTCTTG
TCTGGGATCAAGTATATGGCGAAGGGCGCAAGAGAATGGTGCCAGTGTGGCGCGTGGATACGGGCATACC
TTGGACTCCATCTCGGTATAGTTCATGACAGCTGGTTGGAGCCATTGTCAGCACCCTGAACACGAAATCA
TGAGGGAGTCTTGGTTCTGGACTAGGTGGTCACCTACCATTTTGAACCTTTCGTACGCCAGCCTTGATGT
CGTAGAGTGTCAGGTTGGACACGGTATCCTTGAGGCTATTGAAATCCATTGCGTAAACGTGTCTATCGCC
GGAGTTGCTGGGAATTGTTCTGATGGGCTAAGGTAATTCTTCTCTAGATCCAATCTGAGCCTCGCGGTGA
TGATTGCCAGACGGGCGGGATGCTGTGGCGACTTGGTGGTTTTTGTTCGGGCTGATCGCTTTCAGGGCGA
CGTTTCACGGTCTTGTCGGGATCAGATGGACATTGAGGTGGCCTAGCGTCAGGGTGCCGCTGAGCGCTGA
CCTCAACTGACGCCGTCCAAGGCCGACCCCTGCGCTTGACCCAACACCCTGACACCAAGAAGCCAGTGGA
ACCCAGGAGGTCTGCCAAGACTTTGAAAGCTTGGCACGAGCGTCTCAGCTCTTTGAAGCCTGAGTTTTCA
GGCAAGAATTCTGCTTGTAATTGCCGGGCCGGCCGACAACGCGGGGCGGCGGGAGGGGACGCTCGGCCGC
CGGAGCTCGCTTCCATGCATTTTGGATGGAGTAAAAATTGTTAAACACCCGACCCGACTCCGTTCTCCCT
CTCGTCTCAGGTCTTTGTTGTGCATCCATCGCCGTGTAGCAGATTTCCATCGTTCGTTTGTTCGGACTTT
ACCTTGTACTTTTAGCTTCATTATCATCCTACAATCATCCAGGATTTCATCTTCCACAACCGGTACGTTA
TCATTTTTACTTTTGTTGCCATGTTCTTCTTGAGCCTTTTCTGTCTAGAGGAGCTCTCCCTGCCGGCTGG
GAGCTTGCCCAAAGCTCCAAGCTCTATCTGTGGCAGAGCTCTGAGAGCTTCCATTCCCGGGATTTCTTGG
CATCAGATTCAATTCGAATGTCCTTTTTTCCATCCACGCTCGAGATGAGGGGTGAGGTTTGTTAGTTTGA
CAATACCACCACCGCCTTTTGGTCCCTACCCCAGACATGGCCATCAAGGTCGTTAATGCCGTCCATCCCT
CTTGTTCGGCTTGGGGTATCGTCCATGGCTCCGCAATGTCGTCAATGGCTGCAGGGCCCCCCCTCGAGGT
CGACGGTATCGATAAGCTTGATATCGAATTCCTGCAGCCCGGGGGATCCACTAGTTCTAGAGCGGCCGCA
GAAGATGATATTGAAGGAGCACTTTTTGGGCTTGGCTGGAGCTAGTGGAGGTCAACAATGAATGCCTATT
TTGGTTTAGTCGTCCAGGCGGTGAGCACAAAATTTGTGTCGTTTGACAAGATGGTTCATTTAGGCAACTG
GTCAGATCAGCCCCACTTGTAGCAGTAGCGGCGGCGCTCGAAGTGTGACTCTTATTAGCAGACAGGAACG
AGGACATTATTATCATCTGCTGCTTGGTGCACGATAACTTGGTGCGTTTGTCAAGCAAGGTAAGTGAACG
ACCCGGTCATACCTTCTTAAGTTCGCCCTTCCTCCCTTTATTTCAGATTCAATCTGACTTACCTATTCTA
CCGAAGCTCTAGAATGGCCATGTCCCGCCTCGACAAGTCCAAGGTCATCAACTCCGCTCTCGAGCTCCTC
AACGAGGTCGGTATCGAGGGTCTCACCACCCGCAAGCTCGCTCAGAAGCTCGGTGTCGAGCAGCCTACCC
TCTACTGGCACGTCAAGAACAAGCGCGCTCTCCTCGACGCTCTCGCCATCGAGATGCTCGACCGCCACCA
CACCCACTTCAGCCCTCTCGAGGGTGAGTCCTGGCAGGACTTCCTCCGCAACAACGCCAAGTCCTTCCGC
AACGCTCTGCTCTCCCACCGCGACGGTGCTAAGGTCCACCTCGGTACCCGCCCTACCGAGAAGCAGTACG
AGACCCTCGAGAACCAGCTCGCTTTCCTCACCCAGCAGGGCTTCTCCCTCGAGAACGCCCTCTACGCTCT
CTCCGCTGTCGGTCACTTCACCCTCGGCTCCGTCCTCGAGGACCAGGAGCACCAGGTCGCCAAGGAGGAA
CGCGAGACCCCTACCACCGACTCCATGCCTCCTCTCCTCCGCCAGGCCATCGAGCTCTTCGACCACCAGG
GTGCCGAGCCTGCCTTCCTCCACGGCCTCGAGTCCCTCATCCGCGGTTTCGAGGTCCAGCTCACCGCTCT
CCTCCAGATCGTCTCCGGTAGCGGCTTAATCAGCGCTCCTAGGCGCAAGAAGCGCAAGACCGGTATTAAC
ATGGTGAGCAAGGGCGAGGAGCTGTTCACCGGGGTGGTGCCCATCCTGGTCGAGCTGGACGGCGACGTAA
ACGGCCACAAGTTCAGCGTGTCCGGCGAGGGCGAGGGCGATGCCACCTACGGCAAGCTGACCCTGAAGTT
CATCTGCACCACCGGCAAGCTGCCCGTGCCCTGGCCCACCCTCGTGACCACCTTCACCTACGGCGTGCAG
TGCTTCAGCCGCTACCCCGACCACATGAAGCAGCACGACTTCTTCAAGTCCGCCATGCCCGAAGGCTACG
TCCAGGAGCGCACCATCTTCTTCAAGGACGACGGCAACTACAAGACCCGCGCCGAGGTGAAGTTCGAGGG
CGACACCCTGGTGAACCGCATCGAGCTGAAGGGCATCGACTTCAAGGAGGACGGCAACATCCTGGGGCAC
AAGCTGGAGTACAACTACAACAGCCACAACGTCTATATCATGGCCGACAAGCAGAAGAACGGCATCAAGG
TGAACTTCAAGATCCGCCACAACATCGAGGACGGCAGCGTGCAGCTCGCCGACCACTACCAGCAGAACAC
CCCCATCGGCGACGGCCCCGTGCTGCTGCCCGACAACCACTACCTGAGCACCCAGTCCGCCCTGAGCAAA
GACCCCAACGAGAAGCGCGATCACATGGTCCTGCTGGAGTTCGTGACCGCCGCCGGGATCACTCACGGCA
TGGACGAGCTGTACAAGTAAGAATTCGATATCAAGCTTATCGATACCGTCGACCTCGAGGGGGGGCCCGG
TACCAGCTTTTGTTCCCTTTAGTGAGGGTTAATTAGGGCGCCTCCTAGGCTTAAGCCGCGGTGGATTTCC
TGCGCTGCACACCCACCCTTCTTCACTGCATCGTCATCACTGTCGCTTTGATGGTTGATGTGATTACGCA
AACTGATGGTTGATGAGATCACGTAAACTGATGTCTTTTCCTAGACAGTTTGCAGGTCATGTGAATGTTA
TCGCCAACACATTGAATGCTAAACAGATTACCTCCAACGCCTAGATGAAACCAAATTACCCTTGCCTTCT
TTTTTTTTACGCCGTTAATGCAGTTGTGATAGAGACCATGCAACGTCTTCTAAACGGAGACACAAACACA
TTCGAGTCGATCAGATCGAAATGACTTGTTCCTGTACCTCGTCACCATCCAGCCACCGTCTGAAATAGAC
GCAGTTGCTGGGGCTGACAGGTCCGCCTTCCTCGCACATATCATAGACAGGGCACCGCCCACAAGGCGCC
TCCATAAGGCCACTTGCACTCGGCTCAACTCCCATAAATGAGGTAACAATGCCTCCTTTGGTTGGATCAT
GGTCGAGGCGTCGTTGATTGCACGTCCTCGGATCCTGTTTGGGGATGCGCGTCACACGGTACCCCTTGCG
CCCATTGACCTTGACAGGCTCTACTAAGCCATCGTAGTATAGCACATCCACCAACTGCTGGATATCCGCC
TCGCTCAACGTCGTATTATTCGTGATGCCGGCGTGGTGGATGAACTTTGCAATGTCCGACACAGTCGGGT
ACGACTTGTAACCGGCCGGGAGAGGCAGCAATTGCGGCTTGCCGGGCCTGGTCTTCTTGGCCGGTGCCGG
TGCCGCCGTGTCGTCGTTGGAAATCTCGCCCGCGCTGCGCTTCGTCCCCTTGGAAATATCCTCCGAGTGG
GGAATGGTCCCCTGAACCACGCCCTTCTTGGGATTCTTTTCACGCTGCTGTGCTCCTCCTCCTTGTGCTC
CTACTCCTGGTACTCCAGCACCGCCGCCGTGGGAAGTATATGTCGATTTCTGCTTGATAAAGTCAAACAC
AATTTCCTGTAGCTCGTTGATGAAGGCCGTGTCGAGCTCCAATTCGCCCTATAGTGAGTCGTATTACGCG
CGCTCACTGGCCGTCGTTTTACAACGTCGTGACTGGGAAAACCCTGGCGTTACCCAACTTAATCGCCTTG
CAGCACATCCCCCTTTCGCCAGCTGGCGTAATAGCGAAGAGGCCCGCACCGATCGCCCTTCCCAACAGTT
GCGCAGCCTGAATGGCGAATGGAAATTGTAAGCGTTAATATTTTGTTAAAATTCGCGTTAAATTTTTGTT
AAATCAGCTCATTTTTTAACCAATAGGCCGAAATCGGCAAAATCCCTTATAAATCAAAAGAATAGACCGA
GATAGGGT
[37 nt withheld, positions 7429-7465]
AAAGAACGTGGACTCCAACGTCAAAGG
[49 nt withheld, positions 7493-7541]
T
[91 nt withheld, positions 7543-7633]
G
[124 nt withheld, positions 7635-7758]
CAG
Features (pLannotate 1.2.2; 19 found; start..end, strand, type, name):
     24..128     +  promoter       AmpR promoter: bla
    129..989     +  CDS            AmpR: β-lactamase; bla; confers resistance to ampicillin, carbenicillin, and related antibiotics
   1160..1748    +  rep_origin     ori: high-copy-number ColE1/pMB1/pBR322/pUC origin of replication
   1931..2023    +  CDS            lacI (fragment): lac repressor; lacI; The lac repressor binds to the lac operator to inhibit transcription in E. coli. This inhibition can be relieved by adding lactose or isopropyl-β-D-thiogalactopyranoside (IPTG).
   2036..2057    +  protein_bind   CAP binding site: CAP binding activates transcription in the presence of cAMP. E. coli catabolite activator protein
   2072..2102    +  promoter       lac promoter: promoter for the E. coli lac operon
   2110..2126    +  protein_bind   lac operator: The lac repressor binds to the lac operator to inhibit transcription in E. coli. This inhibition can be relieved by adding lactose or isopropyl-β-D-thiogalactopyranoside (IPTG). lac repressor encoded by lacI
   2171..2189    +  promoter       T3 promoter: promoter for bacteriophage T3 RNA polymerase
   2217..2687    -  CDS            YCTB_SCHPO (fragment): Experimental evidence at protein level: Swiss-Prot protein existence level 1. From Schizosaccharomyces pombe (strain 972 / ATCC 24843) (Fission yeast).
   2756..2836    -  CDS            ENT3 (fragment): ENT3_YEAST - Experimental evidence at protein level: Swiss-Prot protein existence level 1. Involved in the recruitment of clathrin to the Golgi network and endosomes to form clathrin coated vesicles. Plays a role in the trafficking of clathrin between the Golgi network and endosomes. Binds to membranes enriched in phosphatidylinositol-3,5-bisphosphate (PtdIns(3,5)P2) and, in association with VPS27, is involved in protein sorting at the multivesicular body (MVB). From Saccharomyces cerevisiae (strain ATCC 204508 / S288c) (Baker's yeast).
   4114..4199    -  misc_feature   MCS (fragment): pBluescript multiple cloning site
   4199..4557    +  promoter       trpC promoter: promoter for Aspergillus nidulans trpC
   4570..5172    +  CDS            tetR: TETR2_ECOLX - Experimental evidence at protein level: Swiss-Prot protein existence level 1. TetR is the repressor of the tetracycline resistance element; its N-terminal region forms a helix-turn-helix structure and binds DNA. Binding of tetracycline to TetR reduces the repressor affinity for the tetracycline resistance gene (tetA) promoter operator sites. From Escherichia coli.
   5251..5970    +  CDS            EGFP: the original enhanced GFP (Yang et al., 1996) mammalian codon-optimized
   5971..6024    +  misc_feature   MCS (fragment): pBluescript multiple cloning site
   6036..6054    -  promoter       T3 promoter: promoter for bacteriophage T3 RNA polymerase
   7118..7136    -  promoter       T7 promoter: promoter for bacteriophage T7 RNA polymerase
   7144..7299    +  CDS            lacZα (fragment): LacZα fragment of β-galactosidase; lacZ fragment
   7330..7758    -  rep_origin     f1 ori (sequence partly withheld): f1 bacteriophage origin of replication; arrow indicates direction of (+) strand synthesis
