>Addgene plasmid #131320 | pTSN7B | addgene full sequence | sequence record 255818 | Addgene NGS Result
GCGGCCGCAGAAGATGATATTGAAGGAGCACTTTTTGGGCTTGGCTGGAGCTAGTGGAGGTCAACAATGA
ATGCCTATTTTGGTTTAGTCGTCCAGGCGGTGAGCACAAAATTTGTGTCGTTTGACAAGATGGTTCATTT
AGGCAACTGGTCAGATCAGCCCCACTTGTAGCAGTAGCGGCGGCGCTCGAAGTGTGACTCTTATTAGCAG
ACAGGAACGAGGACATTATTATCATCTGCTGCTTGGTGCACGATAACTTGGTGCGTTTGTCAAGCAAGGT
AAGTGAACGACCCGGTCATACCTTCTTAAGTTCGCCCTTCCTCCCTTTATTTCAGATTCAATCTGACTTA
CCTATTCTACCGAAGCTCTAGAATGGCCATGTCCCGCCTCGACAAGTCCAAGGTCATCAACTCCGCTCTC
GAGCTCCTCAACGAGGTCGGTATCGAGGGTCTCACCACCCGCAAGCTCGCTCAGAAGCTCGGTGTCGAGC
AGCCTACCCTCTACTGGCACGTCAAGAACAAGCGCGCTCTCCTCGACGCTCTCGCCATCGAGATGCTCGA
CCGCCACCACACCCACTTCAGCCCTCTCGAGGGTGAGTCCTGGCAGGACTTCCTCCGCAACAACGCCAAG
TCCTTCCGCAACGCTCTGCTCTCCCACCGCGACGGTGCTAAGGTCCACCTCGGTACCCGCCCTACCGAGA
AGCAGTACGAGACCCTCGAGAACCAGCTCGCTTTCCTCACCCAGCAGGGCTTCTCCCTCGAGAACGCCCT
CTACGCTCTCTCCGCTGTCGGTCACTTCACCCTCGGCTCCGTCCTCGAGGACCAGGAGCACCAGGTCGCC
AAGGAGGAACGCGAGACCCCTACCACCGACTCCATGCCTCCTCTCCTCCGCCAGGCCATCGAGCTCTTCG
ACCACCAGGGTGCCGAGCCTGCCTTCCTCCACGGCCTCGAGTCCCTCATCCGCGGTTTCGAGGTCCAGCT
CACCGCTCTCCTCCAGATCGTCTCCGGTAGCGGCTTAATCAGCGCTCCTAGGCGCAAGAAGCGCAAGACC
GGTATTAACATGGTGAGCAAGGGCGAGGAGCTGTTCACCGGGGTGGTGCCCATCCTGGTCGAGCTGGACG
GCGACGTAAACGGCCACAAGTTCAGCGTGTCCGGCGAGGGCGAGGGCGATGCCACCTACGGCAAGCTGAC
CCTGAAGTTCATCTGCACCACCGGCAAGCTGCCCGTGCCCTGGCCCACCCTCGTGACCACCTTCACCTAC
GGCGTGCAGTGCTTCAGCCGCTACCCCGACCACATGAAGCAGCACGACTTCTTCAAGTCCGCCATGCCCG
AAGGCTACGTCCAGGAGCGCACCATCTTCTTCAAGGACGACGGCAACTACAAGACCCGCGCCGAGGTGAA
GTTCGAGGGCGACACCCTGGTGAACCGCATCGAGCTGAAGGGCATCGACTTCAAGGAGGACGGCAACATC
CTGGGGCACAAGCTGGAGTACAACTACAACAGCCACAACGTCTATATCATGGCCGACAAGCAGAAGAACG
GCATCAAGGTGAACTTCAAGATCCGCCACAACATCGAGGACGGCAGCGTGCAGCTCGCCGACCACTACCA
GCAGAACACCCCCATCGGCGACGGCCCCGTGCTGCTGCCCGACAACCACTACCTGAGCACCCAGTCCGCC
CTGAGCAAAGACCCCAACGAGAAGCGCGATCACATGGTCCTGCTGGAGTTCGTGACCGCCGCCGGGATCA
CTCACGGCATGGACGAGCTGTACAAGTAAGAATTCGATATCAAGCTTATCGATACCGTCGACCTCGAGGG
GGGGCCCGGTACCAGCTTTTGTTCCCTTTAGTGAGGGTTAATTAGGGCGCCTCCTAGGCTTAAGCCGCGG
TGGATTTCCTGCGCTGCACACCCACCCTTCTTCACTGCATCGTCATCACTGTCGCTTTGATGGTTGATGT
GATTACGCAAACTGATGGTTGATGAGATCACGTAAACTGATGTCTTTTCCTAGACAGTTTGCAGGTCATG
TGAATGTTATCGCCAACACATTGAATGCTAAACAGATTACCTCCAACGCCTAGATGAAACCAAATTACCC
TTGCCTTCTTTTTTTTTACGCCGTTAATGCAGTTGTGATAGAGACCATGCAACGTCTTCTAAACGGAGAC
ACAAACACATTCGAGTCGATCAGATCGAAATGACTTGTTCCTGTACCTCGTCACCATCCAGCCACCGTCT
GAAATAGACGCAGTTGCTGGGGCTGACAGGTCCGCCTTCCTCGCACATATCATAGACAGGGCACCGCCCA
CAAGGCGCCTCCATAAGGCCACTTGCACTCGGCTCAACTCCCATAAATGAGGTAACAATGCCTCCTTTGG
TTGGATCATGGTCGAGGCGTCGTTGATTGCACGTCCTCGGATCCTGTTTGGGGATGCGCGTCACACGGTA
CCCCTTGCGCCCATTGACCTTGACAGGCTCTACTAAGCCATCGTAGTATAGCACATCCACCAACTGCTGG
ATATCCGCCTCGCTCAACGTCGTATTATTCGTGATGCCGGCGTGGTGGATGAACTTTGCAATGTCCGACA
CAGTCGGGTACGACTTGTAACCGGCCGGGAGAGGCAGCAATTGCGGCTTGCCGGGCCTGGTCTTCTTGGC
CGGTGCCGGTGCCGCCGTGTCGTCGTTGGAAATCTCGCCCGCGCTGCGCTTCGTCCCCTTGGAAATATCC
TCCGAGTGGGGAATGGTCCCCTGAACCACGCCCTTCTTGGGATTCTTTTCACGCTGCTGTGCTCCTCCTC
CTTGTGCTCCTACTCCTGGTACTCCAGCACCGCCGCCGTGGGAAGTATATGTCGATTTCTGCTTGATAAA
GTCAAACACAATTTCCTGTAGCTCGTTGATGAAGGCCGTGTCGAGCTCCAATTCGCCCTATAGTGAGTCG
TATTACGCGCGCTCACTGGCCGTCGTTTTACAACGTCGTGACTGGGAAAACCCTGGCGTTACCCAACTTA
ATCGCCTTGCAGCACATCCCCCTTTCGCCAGCTGGCGTAATAGCGAAGAGGCCCGCACCGATCGCCCTTC
CCAACAGTTGCGCAGCCTGAATGGCGAATGGAAATTGTAAGCGTTAATATTTTGTTAAAATTCGCGTTAA
ATTTTTGTTAAATCAGCTCATTTTTTAACCAATAGGCCGAAATCGGCAAAATCCCTTATAAATCAAAAGA
ATAGACCGAGATAGGGT
[37 nt withheld, positions 3238-3274]
AAAGAACGTGGACTCCAACGTCAAAGG
[49 nt withheld, positions 3302-3350]
T
[91 nt withheld, positions 3352-3442]
G
[124 nt withheld, positions 3444-3567]
CAGGTGGCACTTTTCGGGGAAATGTGCGCGGAACCCCTATTTGTTTATTTTTCTAAATACATTCAAATAT
GTATCCGCTCATGAGACAATAACCCTGATAAATGCTTCAATAATATTGAAAAAGGAAGAGTATGAGTATT
CAACATTTCCGTGTCGCCCTTATTCCCTTTTTTGCGGCATTTTGCCTTCCTGTTTTTGCTCACCCAGAAA
CGCTGGTGAAAGTAAAAGATGCTGAAGATCAGTTGGGTGCACGAGTGGGTTACATCGAACTGGATCTCAA
CAGCGGTAAGATCCTTGAGAGTTTTCGCCCCGAAGAACGTTTTCCAATGATGAGCACTTTTAAAGTTCTG
CTATGTGGCGCGGTATTATCCCGTATTGACGCCGGGCAAGAGCAACTCGGTCGCCGCATACACTATTCTC
AGAATGACTTGGTTGAGTACTCACCAGTCACAGAAAAGCATCTTACGGATGGCATGACAGTAAGAGAATT
ATGCAGTGCTGCCATAACCATGAGTGATAACACTGCGGCCAACTTACTTCTGACAACGATCGGAGGACCG
AAGGAGCTAACCGCTTTTTTGCACAACATGGGGGATCATGTAACTCGCCTTGATCGTTGGGAACCGGAGC
TGAATGAAGCCATACCAAACGACGAGCGTGACACCACGATGCCTGTAGCAATGGCAACAACGTTGCGCAA
ACTATTAACTGGCGAACTACTTACTCTAGCTTCCCGGCAACAATTAATAGACTGGATGGAGGCGGATAAA
GTTGCAGGACCACTTCTGCGCTCGGCCCTTCCGGCTGGCTGGTTTATTGCTGATAAATCTGGAGCCGGTG
AGCGTGGGTCTCGCGGTATCATTGCAGCACTGGGGCCAGATGGTAAGCCCTCCCGTATCGTAGTTATCTA
CACGACGGGGAGTCAGGCAACTATGGATGAACGAAATAGACAGATCGCTGAGATAGGTGCCTCACTGATT
AAGCATTGGTAACTGTCAGACCAAGTTTACTCATATATACTTTAGATTGATTTAAAACTTCATTTTTAAT
TTAAAAGGATCTAGGTGAAGATCCTTTTTGATAATCTCATGACCAAAATCCCTTAACGTGAGTTTTCGTT
CCACTGAGCGTCAGACCCCGTAGAAAAGATCAAAGGATCTTCTTGAGATCCTTTTTTTCTGCGCGTAATC
TGCTGCTTGCAAACAAAAAAACCACCGCTACCAGCGGTGGTTTGTTTGCCGGATCAAGAGCTACCAACTC
TTTTTCCGAAGGTAACTGGCTTCAGCAGAGCGCAGATACCAAATACTGTTCTTCTAGTGTAGCCGTAGTT
AGGCCACCACTTCAAGAACTCTGTAGCACCGCCTACATACCTCGCTCTGCTAATCCTGTTACCAGTGGCT
GCTGCCAGTGGCGATAAGTCGTGTCTTACCGGGTTGGACTCAAGACGATAGTTACCGGATAAGGCGCAGC
GGTCGGGCTGAACGGGGGGTTCGTGCACACAGCCCAGCTTGGAGCGAACGACCTACACCGAACTGAGATA
CCTACAGCGTGAGCTATGAGAAAGCGCCACGCTTCCCGAAGGGAGAAAGGCGGACAGGTATCCGGTAAGC
GGCAGGGTCGGAACAGGAGAGCGCACGAGGGAGCTTCCAGGGGGAAACGCCTGGTATCTTTATAGTCCTG
TCGGGTTTCGCCACCTCTGACTTGAGCGTCGATTTTTGTGATGCTCGTCAGGGGGGCGGAGCCTATGGAA
AAACGCCAGCAACGCGGCCTTTTTACGGTTCCTGGCCTTTTGCTGGCCTTTTGCTCACATGTTCTTTCCT
GCGTTATCCCCTGATTCTGTGGATAACCGTATTACCGCCTTTGAGTGAGCTGATACCGCTCGCCGCAGCC
GAACGACCGAGCGCAGCGAGTCAGTGAGCGAGGAAGCGGAAGAGCGCCCAATACGCAAACCGCCTCTCCC
CGCGCGTTGGCCGATTCATTAATGCAGCTGGCACGACAGGTTTCCCGACTGGAAAGCGGGCAGTGAGCGC
AACGCAATTAATGTGAGTTAGCTCACTCATTAGGCACCCCAGGCTTTACACTTTATGCTTCCGGCTCGTA
TGTTGTGTGGAATTGTGAGCGGATAACAATTTCACACAGGAAACAGCTATGACCATGATTACGCCAAGCG
CGCAATTAACCCTCACTAAAGGGAACAAAAGCTGGGTACCGGGCCCAACACCTCCGTCGCCATAAACTCC
TCCAGAATAGCCACCGTAGGTAGAGCTGCTACCACCGCCACCACTGCTGCTACCGCCATACGAAGTGTTG
CCGAAACCGCCATAACGTCCGCTGCTCCCGCTGGAGAAGCTCATTCCACCCGAAATGCCCGTGAACTTGC
CCTTGTTTGCGCGGGCCTTCTTGCGCTCTGCTCGGATACGCTCGACATCGCTGAGGAGCTCGGCGAGTTC
CTTGGCGCGGTTGCGGACGTTGATACCCTGGTCTTTGCCGTTCTGGTCGATAAAATGGAACTGGCGCAGC
ATCTTGAGGAGGGTAAGATGCGACCGAGCATCGTCCACCACTCGTTCGGAACCGTGCTTAATCAGGTACT
CTAGTAGTTGAAGGGCCTTGTAGATCTGGCGCCATTCTTCGGCGGACTTTTCTGTGAAACGGCGGTAAAT
CATGGGCATGATTTCGTTGAGTGTTTGGCTAAGAACAAGGAGGGAAACGCAAGTTAGCCGCGTTCGTATA
CAAGCGAGCAGTTCTCGAGAACGTACTAGTTGAAGGTGCCATCGGCGATCTCTTGCATCAAAGTCGACGA
TGCACCCCAAGGTTCATTGTTGGTGGCCTCGCGCACCTGGGTTCGCTGTCAGCTCCCGTTCCATGGTCTC
TTGTCTGGGATCAAGTATATGGCGAAGGGCGCAAGAGAATGGTGCCAGTGTGGCGCGTGGATACGGGCAT
ACCTTGGACTCCATCTCGGTATAGTTCATGACAGCTGGTTGGAGCCATTGTCAGCACCCTGAACACGAAA
TCATGAGGGAGTCTTGGTTCTGGACTAGGTGGTCACCTACCATTTTGAACCTTTCGTACGCCAGCCTTGA
TGTCGTAGAGTGTCAGGTTGGACACGGTATCCTTGAGGCTATTGAAATCCATTGCGTAAACGTGTCTATC
GCCGGAGTTGCTGGGAATTGTTCTGATGGGCTAAGGTAATTCTTCTCTAGATCCAATCTGAGCCTCGCGG
TGATGATTGCCAGACGGGCGGGATGCTGTGGCGACTTGGTGGTTTTTGTTCGGGCTGATCGCTTTCAGGG
CGACGTTTCACGGTCTTGTCGGGATCAGATGGACATTGAGGTGGCCTAGCGTCAGGGTGCCGCTGAGCGC
TGACCTCAACTGACGCCGTCCAAGGCCGACCCCTGCGCTTGACCCAACACCCTGACACCAAGAAGCCAGT
GGAACCCAGGAGGTCTGCCAAGACTTTGAAAGCTTGGCACGAGCGTCTCAGCTCTTTGAAGCCTGAGTTT
TCAGGCAAGAATTCTGCTTGTAATTGCCGGGCCGGCCGACAACGCGGGGCGGCGGGAGGGGACGCTCGGC
CGCCGGAGCTCGCTTCCATGCATTTTGGATGGAGTAAAAATTGTTAAACACCCGACCCGACTCCGTTCTC
CCTCTCGTCTCAGGTCTTTGTTGTGCATCCATCGCCGTGTAGCAGATTTCCATCGTTCGTTTGTTCGGAC
TTTACCTTGTACTTTTAGCTTCATTATCATCCTACAATCATCCAGGATTTCATCTTCCACAACCGGTACG
TTATCATTTTTACTTTTGTTGCCATGTTCTTCTTGAGCCTTTTCTGTCTAGAGGAGCTCTCCCTGCCGGC
TGGGAGCTTGCCCAAAGCTCCAAGCTCTATCTGTGGCAGAGCTCTGAGAGCTTCCATTCCCGGGATTTCT
TGGCATCAGATTCAATTCGAATGTCCTTTTTTCCATCCACGCTCGAGATGAGGGGTGAGGTTTGTTAGTT
TGACAATACCACCACCGCCTTTTGGTCCCTACCCCAGACATGGCCATCAAGGTCGTTAATGCCGTCCATC
CCTCTTGTTCGGCTTGGGGTATCGTCCATGGCTCCGCAATGTCGTCAATGGCTGCAGGGCCCCCCCTCGA
GGTCGACGGTATCGATAAGCTTGATATCGAATTCCTGCAGCCCGGGGGATCCACTAGTTCTAGA
Features (pLannotate 1.2.2; 19 found; start..end, strand, type, name):
      8..366     +  promoter       trpC promoter: promoter for Aspergillus nidulans trpC
    379..981     +  CDS            tetR: TETR2_ECOLX - Experimental evidence at protein level: Swiss-Prot protein existence level 1. TetR is the repressor of the tetracycline resistance element; its N-terminal region forms a helix-turn-helix structure and binds DNA. Binding of tetracycline to TetR reduces the repressor affinity for the tetracycline resistance gene (tetA) promoter operator sites. From Escherichia coli.
   1060..1779    +  CDS            EGFP: the original enhanced GFP (Yang et al., 1996) mammalian codon-optimized
   1780..1833    +  misc_feature   MCS (fragment): pBluescript multiple cloning site
   1845..1863    -  promoter       T3 promoter: promoter for bacteriophage T3 RNA polymerase
   2927..2945    -  promoter       T7 promoter: promoter for bacteriophage T7 RNA polymerase
   2953..3108    +  CDS            lacZα (fragment): LacZα fragment of β-galactosidase; lacZ fragment
   3139..3567    -  rep_origin     f1 ori (sequence partly withheld): f1 bacteriophage origin of replication; arrow indicates direction of (+) strand synthesis
   3594..3698    +  promoter       AmpR promoter: bla
   3699..4559    +  CDS            AmpR: β-lactamase; bla; confers resistance to ampicillin, carbenicillin, and related antibiotics
   4730..5318    +  rep_origin     ori: high-copy-number ColE1/pMB1/pBR322/pUC origin of replication
   5501..5593    +  CDS            lacI (fragment): lac repressor; lacI; The lac repressor binds to the lac operator to inhibit transcription in E. coli. This inhibition can be relieved by adding lactose or isopropyl-β-D-thiogalactopyranoside (IPTG).
   5606..5627    +  protein_bind   CAP binding site: CAP binding activates transcription in the presence of cAMP. E. coli catabolite activator protein
   5642..5672    +  promoter       lac promoter: promoter for the E. coli lac operon
   5680..5696    +  protein_bind   lac operator: The lac repressor binds to the lac operator to inhibit transcription in E. coli. This inhibition can be relieved by adding lactose or isopropyl-β-D-thiogalactopyranoside (IPTG). lac repressor encoded by lacI
   5741..5759    +  promoter       T3 promoter: promoter for bacteriophage T3 RNA polymerase
   5787..6257    -  CDS            YCTB_SCHPO (fragment): Experimental evidence at protein level: Swiss-Prot protein existence level 1. From Schizosaccharomyces pombe (strain 972 / ATCC 24843) (Fission yeast).
   6326..6406    -  CDS            ENT3 (fragment): ENT3_YEAST - Experimental evidence at protein level: Swiss-Prot protein existence level 1. Involved in the recruitment of clathrin to the Golgi network and endosomes to form clathrin coated vesicles. Plays a role in the trafficking of clathrin between the Golgi network and endosomes. Binds to membranes enriched in phosphatidylinositol-3,5-bisphosphate (PtdIns(3,5)P2) and, in association with VPS27, is involved in protein sorting at the multivesicular body (MVB). From Saccharomyces cerevisiae (strain ATCC 204508 / S288c) (Baker's yeast).
   7684..8       -  misc_feature   MCS (fragment) (across the origin): pBluescript multiple cloning site
