[The description below was written by a language model from this plasmid's Addgene catalogue record and pLannotate feature annotations shown in this document.]
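Description:
pTSN7B is a fungal integration plasmid built on the pCSR1 backbone for expressing a synthetic TetR-GFP fusion protein in Neurospora crassa from the csr-1 locus. In E. coli it behaves as a pBluescript-type high-copy plasmid. It carries a ColE1/pUC origin, an ampicillin resistance gene (bla) with its own promoter, an f1 origin, and remnants of the lac promoter/operator, lacZα, and T3 and T7 promoters from the parental cloning vector. The total size is 7,761 bp, and the two sequence records (depositor and NGS) show the same set of features with different numbering origins.

The payload is a roughly 1.9 kb cassette subcloned from pTSN7A. In it the Aspergillus nidulans trpC promoter (taken from pCSN44) drives an E. coli-derived tetR coding sequence, followed after a short unannotated gap by EGFP as a C-terminal fusion. No terminator is annotated downstream of EGFP. The cassette is flanked on both sides by stretches of about 1 to 2 kb that are largely unannotated, apart from weak partial matches to yeast proteins on one side. These stretches most likely represent the N. crassa csr-1 homology arms of pCSR1 that direct integration by homologous recombination, although the feature table does not label them as such. No separate fungal resistance marker is annotated. Targeting to csr-1 generally allows selection through loss of that gene, which confers cyclosporin A resistance, but the record does not spell this out.

TetR binds tetO operator sequences and is released by tetracycline. The fluorescent fusion therefore fits the associated work on a tetO/TetR system in N. crassa, for example to visualise or occupy tetO arrays in the genome.
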