Addgene plasmid #131320: pTSN7B
Purpose: Expressing synthetic TetR-GFP protein in N. crassa (from the csr-1 locus)
Depositing lab: Eugene Gladyshev. Publication: Developing a tetO/TetR system in Neurospora crassa. Nguyen TS, Gladyshev E. Fungal Genet Biol. 2020 Mar;136:103316. doi: 10.1016/j.fgb.2019.103316. Epub 2019 Dec 9. PubMed 31821884.
Backbone
  Vector backbone: pCSR1
  Backbone size w/o insert (bp): 5884
  Total vector size (bp): 7761
  Vector type: Unspecified
Growth in bacteria
  Bacterial resistance: Ampicillin, 100 μg/mL
  Growth temperature: 37°C
  Growth strain: DH5alpha
  Copy number: High Copy
Gene/Insert
  Gene/Insert name: TetR-GFP
  Species: Synthetic
  Insert size (bp): 1877
  Promoter: TrpC (from pCSN44)
  Tag / fusion protein: EGFP (C terminal on insert)
  Cloning method: Restriction Enzyme; 5′ cloning site NotI (not destroyed); 3′ cloning site StuI (destroyed during cloning)
  Sequencing primers: 5′ CGCAATGTCGTCAATGGCTG; 3′ AGCGACAGTGATGACGATGC
Resource information
  A portion of this plasmid was derived from a plasmid made by: Entire insert is subcloned from pTSN7A
Terms and licenses: Academic/Nonprofit Terms; Industry Terms: Not Available to Industry
How to cite: pTSN7B was a gift from Eugene Gladyshev (Addgene plasmid # 131320 ; http://n2t.net/addgene:131320 ; RRID:Addgene_131320)
